>Addgene plasmid #200848 | pMSIP124: pDonor(CyCAST)_0.5kb-cargo | addgene full sequence | sequence record 399434 | Addgene NGS Result
TCGCGCGTTTCGGTGATGACGGTGAAAACCTCTGACACATGCAGCTCCCGGAGACTGTCACAGCTTGTCT
GTAAGCGGATGCCGGGAGCAGACAAGCCCGTCAGGGCGCGTCAGCGGGTGTTGGCGGGTGTCGGGGCTGG
CTTAACTATGCGGCATCAGAGCAGATTGTACTGAGAGTGCACCATATGCGGTGTGAAATACCGCACAGAT
GCGTAAGGAGAAAATACCGCATCAGGCGCCATTCGCCATTCAGGCTGCGCAACTGTTGGGAAGGGCGATC
GGTGCGGGCCTCTTCGCTATTACGCCAGCTGGCGAAAGGGGGATGTGCTGCAAGGCGATTAAGTTGGGTA
ACGCCAGGGTTTTCCCAGTCACGACGTTGTAAAACGACGGCCAGTGAATTGACGCGTATTGGGATTAAAA
ACGTTCAACCCCATAAATCATGCATGTTGTGACTGCAACCATAAGTTGTCTATTTCGGACACTTTATGCT
TACAATTTTGGCTGGACAGCTTATGCTTACAATTTTGGCTGGACAGATAGAGCGAAAGCAATAGGCAAGA
CGATTATATTTCTTTGCCTATAAAGTAGGCCTATTGATGGATGACCCTCCAACCGGGTTCGTGAGTGGCT
TCCCTGCCGCGGCCGCCGCGGGCGCGGGCCGCTCGCTCTACGGTGGGCCCGAGCTCGTGTTCCCCGAGGC
CATGAACCACCCCGCGCTGACCGTGCATCCGGCGCACCAGCTGGGCGCCTCCCCGCTGCAGCCCCCGCAC
TCCTTCTTCGGCGCCCAGCACCGGGACCCTCTCCATTTCTACCCCTGGGTCCTGCGGAACCGCTTCTTCG
GCCACCGCTTCCAGGGTGAGTGTCCACGCTGTGCCCGCCGAGGCGGCCGGCCGGCGCCCGTGCTGCGGCG
ATGCGGGGGAGGCTCGGGGGCGCGCGGGGCTGTTTAGAAGTTACTGCCGGGAAGGCTGCAGGTCCGCGGA
GGTAGATTCCCAGGCAGGGAAGAGCTGTGCGGCATCCACCCGCGCCTTCGCCGCGTAGGTCTCCCTCCCA
GGAAAGCAGGTGGAGATATTGGTGCCCTTCTAGAGTCAGAAGTCATTCCTTCGGAGCTTTTCCAGGATTA
AAAGCATACTTGCTCTTGGCAAATAACCCTAAGGCAACACAACGGCTGCTCCAAGTTCTAACTTTTGGAC
AACTTATGCTTTCGATTGTTAACATTTGGGCAACTTATGCTTTCAGTTTTTTATTTTGCAAAGTGAATAT
TGACGATGACTCAAGTTGTCCACACCCATGAGTGGACAACTTATGCTTTCAAAATCGGACAACTTATGGT
TGCAGTCACACATGTTGTGACTGGGCAAGTGAGATGATAGTCACCTGATTTGCTTCTCCCTCACTGCTTC
CTTAGCCTAAAATCCCAATGGCGCGCCGAGCTTGGCGTAATCATGGTCATAGCTGTTTCCTGTGTGAAAT
TGTTATCCGCTCACAATTCCACACAACATACGAGCCGGAAGCATAAAGTGTAAAGCCTGGGGTGCCTAAT
GAGTGAGCTAACTCACATTAATTGCGTTGCGCTCACTGCCCGCTTTCCAGTCGGGAAACCTGTCGTGCCA
GCTGCATTAATGAATCGGCCAACGCGCGGGGAGAGGCGGTTTGCGTATTGGGCGCTGTTCCGCTTCCTCG
CTCACTGACTCGCTGCGCTCGGTCGTTCGGCTGCGGCGAGCGGTATCAGCTCACTCAAAGGCGGTAATAC
GGTTATCCACAGAATCAGGGGATAACGCAGGAAAGAACATGTGAGCAAAAGGCCAGCAAAAGGCCAGGAA
CCGTAAAAAGGCCGCGTTGCTGGCGTTTTTCCATAGGCTCCGCCCCCCTGACGAGCATCACAAAAATCGA
CGCTCAAGTCAGAGGTGGCGAAACCCGACAGGACTATAAAGATACCAGGCGTTTCCCCCTGGAAGCTCCC
TCGTGCGCTCTCCTGTTCCGACCCTGCCGCTTACCGGATACCTGTCCGCCTTTCTCCCTTCGGGAAGCGT
GGCGCTTTCTCATAGCTCACGCTGTAGGTATCTCAGTTCGGTGTAGGTCGTTCGCTCCAAGCTGGGCTGT
GTGCACGAACCCCCCGTTCAGCCCGACCGCTGCGCCTTATCCGGTAACTATCGTCTTGAGTCCAACCCGG
TAAGACACGACTTATCGCCACTGGCAGCAGCCACTGGTAACAGGATTAGCAGAGCGAGGTATGTAGGCGG
TGCTACAGAGTTCTTGAAGTGGTGGCCTAACTACGGCTACACTAGAAGAACAGTATTTGGTATCTGCGCT
CTGCTGAAGCCAGTTACCTTCGGAAAAAGAGTTGGTAGCTCTTGATCCGGCAAACAAACCACCGCTGGTA
GCGGTGGTTTTTTTGTTTGCAAGCAGCAGATTACGCGCAGAAAAAAAGGATCTCAAGAAGATCCTTTGAT
CTTTTCTACGGGGTCTGACGCTCAGTGGAACGAAAACTCACGTTAAGGGATTTTGGTCATGAGATTATCA
AAAAGGATCTTCACCTAGATCCTTTTAAATTAAAAATGAAGTTTTAAATCAATCTAAAGTATATATGAGT
AAACTTGGTCTGACAGTTACCAATGCTTAATCAGTGAGGCACCTATCTCAGCGATCTGTCTATTTCGTTC
ATCCATAGTTGCCTGACTCCCCGTCGTGTAGATAACTACGATACGGGAGGGCTTACCATCTGGCCCCAGT
GCTGCAATGATACCGCGAGAACCACGCTCACCGGCTCCAGATTTATCAGCAATAAACCAGCCAGCCGGAA
GGGCCGAGCGCAGAAGTGGTCCTGCAACTTTATCCGCCTCCATCCAGTCTATTAATTGTTGCCGGGAAGC
TAGAGTAAGTAGTTCGCCAGTTAATAGTTTGCGCAACGTTGTTGCCATTGCTACAGGCATCGTGGTGTCA
CGCTCGTCGTTTGGTATGGCTTCATTCAGCTCCGGTTCCCAACGATCAAGGCGAGTTACATGATCCCCCA
TGTTGTGCAAAAAAGCGGTTAGCTCCTTCGGTCCTCCGATCGTTGTCAGAAGTAAGTTGGCCGCAGTGTT
ATCACTCATGGTTATGGCAGCACTGCATAATTCTCTTACTGTCATGCCATCCGTAAGATGCTTTTCTGTG
ACTGGTGAGTACTCAACCAAGTCATTCTGAGAATAGTGTATGCGGCGACCGAGTTGCTCTTGCCCGGCGT
CAATACGGGATAATACCGCGCCACATAGCAGAACTTTAAAAGTGCTCATCATTGGAAAACGTTCTTCGGG
GCGAAAACTCTCAAGGATCTTACCGCTGTTGAGATCCAGTTCGATGTAACCCACTCGTGCACCCAACTGA
TCTTCAGCATCTTTTACTTTCACCAGCGTTTCTGGGTGAGCAAAAACAGGAAGGCAAAATGCCGCAAAAA
AGGGAATAAGGGCGACACGGAAATGTTGAATACTCATACTCTTCCTTTTTCAATATTATTGAAGCATTTA
TCAGGGTTATTGTCTCATGAGCGGATACATATTTGAATGTATTTAGAAAAATAAACAAATAGGGGTTCCG
CGCACATTTCCCCGAAAAGTGCCACCTGACGTCTAAGAAACCATTATTATCATGACATTAACCTATAAAA
ATAGGCGTATCACGAGGCCCTTTTGTC
Features (pLannotate 1.2.2; 11 found; start..end, strand, type, name):
    137..236     +  misc_feature   bom (fragment): basis of mobility region from pBR322
    242..399     -  CDS            lacZα (fragment): LacZα fragment of β-galactosidase; lacZ fragment
    612..854     +  CDS            Emx1 (fragment): EMX1_MOUSE - Also known as Emx-1. Experimental evidence at protein level: Swiss-Prot protein existence level 1. Transcription factor, which in cooperation with EMX2, acts to generate the boundary between the roof and archipallium in the developing brain. May function in combinations with OTX1/2 to specify cell fates in the developing central nervous system. From Mus musculus (Mouse).
   1470..1486    -  protein_bind   lac operator: The lac repressor binds to the lac operator to inhibit transcription in E. coli. This inhibition can be relieved by adding lactose or isopropyl-β-D-thiogalactopyranoside (IPTG). lac repressor encoded by lacI
   1494..1524    -  promoter       lac promoter: promoter for the E. coli lac operon
   1539..1560    -  protein_bind   CAP binding site: CAP binding activates transcription in the presence of cAMP. E. coli catabolite activator protein
   1573..1665    -  CDS            lacI (fragment): lac repressor; lacI; The lac repressor binds to the lac operator to inhibit transcription in E. coli. This inhibition can be relieved by adding lactose or isopropyl-β-D-thiogalactopyranoside (IPTG).
   1848..2436    -  rep_origin     ori: high-copy-number ColE1/pMB1/pBR322/pUC origin of replication
   2607..3467    -  CDS            AmpR: β-lactamase; bla; confers resistance to ampicillin, carbenicillin, and related antibiotics
   3468..3572    -  promoter       AmpR promoter: bla
   3667..35      +  CDS            rop (fragment) (across the origin): Rop protein, which maintains plasmids at low copy number; rop
