[The description below was written by a language model from this plasmid's Addgene catalogue record and pLannotate feature annotations shown in this document.]
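Description:
pMSIP124: pDonor(CyCAST)_0.5kb-cargo is a small (about 3.7 kb) bacterial plasmid built on a pBluescript-type backbone that serves as the transposon donor for CyCAST, a CRISPR-associated Tn7-like transposon system from Cyanothece sp. PCC 7425. It is maintained in E. coli at high copy through a ColE1/pUC-type origin and selected with ampicillin via the β-lactamase gene under its native bla promoter. Other backbone remnants in the annotation include the lac promoter, lac operator and CAP binding site, fragments of lacZα and lacI, and short fragments of the bom region and rop. These appear to be vector carry-over rather than functional parts of the payload.

According to the record, the insert was assembled by Gibson cloning and consists of a non-functional cargo, about 0.5 kb going by the plasmid name. In a donor plasmid of this kind the cargo would be expected to sit between the left and right transposon end sequences that the CyCAST transposase machinery recognises. However, the automated feature table does not annotate any transposon ends, so their positions and extents cannot be stated from the record. The only feature called in the insert region is a short stretch resembling mouse Emx1 coding sequence, lying between the lacZα fragment and the lac promoter. It may be part of the inert cargo, but the record does not explain its origin. The plasmid encodes no transposase, Cas or guide RNA components, so these would have to be supplied from separate constructs. The likely use is as the donor substrate in transposition assays, where mobilisation of a neutral cargo into a target site is measured in studies of target selection by Tn7-like transposons.
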