Addgene plasmid #200848: pMSIP124: pDonor(CyCAST)_0.5kb-cargo
Purpose: CyCAST donor harboring non-functional cargo.
Depositing lab: Feng Zhang. Depositing organization: Broad Institute. Publication: Modularity and diversity of target selectors in Tn7 transposons. Faure G, Saito M, Benler S, Peng I, Wolf YI, Strecker J, Altae-Tran H, Neumann E, Li D, Makarova KS, Macrae RK, Koonin EV, Zhang F. Mol Cell. 2023 Jun 15;83(12):2122-2136.e10. doi: 10.1016/j.molcel.2023.05.013. Epub 2023 Jun 1. PubMed 37267947.
Backbone
  Vector backbone: pBluescript
  Vector type: Bacterial Expression
Growth in bacteria
  Bacterial resistance: Ampicillin, 100 μg/mL
  Growth temperature: 37°C
  Growth strain: DH5alpha
  Copy number: High Copy
Gene/Insert
  Gene/Insert name: CyCAST
  Species: Cyanothece sp. PCC 7425
  Cloning method: Gibson Cloning
Terms and licenses: Academic/Nonprofit Terms; Industry Terms: Not Available to Industry
How to cite: pMSIP124: pDonor(CyCAST)_0.5kb-cargo was a gift from Feng Zhang (Addgene plasmid # 200848 ; http://n2t.net/addgene:200848 ; RRID:Addgene_200848)
